Addgene plasmid #106250: pLibacceptorV2
Purpose: (Empty Backbone) Recombination-mediated cassette exchange with target genomic loci
Depositing lab: Sriram Kosuri. Depositing organization: University of California, Los Angeles (UCLA). Publication: Systematic Dissection of Sequence Elements Controlling sigma70 Promoters Using a Genomically-Encoded Multiplexed Reporter Assay in E. coli. Urtecho G, Tripp AD, Insigne K, Kim H, Kosuri S. Biochemistry. 2018 Feb 1. doi: 10.1021/acs.biochem.7b01069. PubMed 29388765.
Backbone
  Vector backbone: SC101
  Backbone size (bp): 5782
  Vector type: Bacterial Expression, Cre/Lox, Synthetic Biology
Growth in bacteria
  Bacterial resistance: Kanamycin, 50 μg/mL
  Growth temperature: 30°C
  Growth strain: DH5alpha
  Growth instructions: Growth at 42 degrees (and to some extent, 37 degrees) will heat-cure the plasmid.
  Copy number: Low Copy
Gene/Insert
  Cloning method: Gibson Cloning
Terms and licenses: Academic/Nonprofit Terms; Industry Terms: Not Available to Industry
How to cite: pLibacceptorV2 was a gift from Sriram Kosuri (Addgene plasmid # 106250 ; http://n2t.net/addgene:106250 ; RRID:Addgene_106250)
