[The description below was written by a language model from this plasmid's Addgene catalogue record and pLannotate feature annotations shown in this document.]
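Description:
pLibacceptorV2 is a 5,782 bp empty-backbone bacterial plasmid built on a pSC101 replicon and designed for recombination-mediated cassette exchange (RMCE) with target loci in the E. coli genome. It replicates from the low-copy pSC101 origin, which depends on the plasmid-encoded Rep101 protein. Here this is the temperature-sensitive variant, so the plasmid is maintained at a permissive low temperature and is lost (heat-cured) at elevated temperature. Selection is by kanamycin, conferred by the Tn5 aminoglycoside phosphotransferase (NeoR/KanR).

The functional machinery combines a recombinase source with a recombination target. A Cre recombinase coding sequence, annotated as a fragment spanning the sequence origin, lies next to a divergently oriented araC gene. This layout suggests the familiar arabinose-inducible araC/pBAD arrangement, although no pBAD promoter is annotated in the feature table. A lox66 site, a right-element mutant of loxP, sits upstream of the kanamycin marker. Such mutant sites recombine with a complementary mutant partner to give a product that Cre recognises poorly, which drives the reaction toward stable integration. Only this one lox site is annotated, so any second or heterospecific site needed for a true exchange is not documented in the table. A short tet promoter fragment is also detected.

No insert is recorded. Library sequences are meant to be introduced by Gibson assembly, after which Cre moves the cassette into a genomic landing site and the donor plasmid is removed by heat curing. The associated work applied this approach to a genomically encoded, multiplexed reporter assay dissecting sigma70 promoter elements in E. coli.
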