Features (pLannotate 1.2.2; 7 found; start..end, strand, type, name):
    438..462     -  promoter       tet promoter (fragment): E. coli promoter for tetracycline efflux protein gene
    600..633     +  protein_bind   lox66: Right element (RE) mutant of loxP (Araki et al., 2010). Cre-mediated recombination occurs in the 8-bp core sequence (GCATACAT). Cre recombinase
   1025..1819    +  CDS            NeoR/KanR: aminoglycoside phosphotransferase from Tn5; aph(3')-II (or nptII); confers resistance to neomycin, kanamycin, and G418 (Geneticin®)
   2166..3116    -  CDS            Rep101(Ts): temperature-sensitive version of the RepA protein needed for replication with the pSC101 origin (Armstrong et al., 1984); rep101 encoding an A56V mutation
   3164..3386    -  rep_origin     pSC101 ori: low-copy replication origin that requires the Rep101 protein
   3963..4838    -  CDS            araC: ARAC_ECOLI - Experimental evidence at protein level: Swiss-Prot protein existence level 1. Transcription factor that regulates the expression of several genes involved in the transport and metabolism of L-arabinose (PubMed:4362626, PubMed:328165, PubMed:6251457, PubMed:2962192, PubMed:6319708, PubMed:2231717, PubMed:1447222). Functions both as a positive and a negative regulator (PubMed:328165, PubMed:6251457). In the presence of arabinose, activates the expression of the araBAD, araE, araFGH and araJ promoters (PubMed:4362626, PubMed:328165, PubMed:6251457, PubMed:2962192, PubMed:6319708, Pub
   5183..427     +  CDS            Cre (fragment) (across the origin): site-specific recombinase Cre is a site-specific recombinase from bacteriophage P1. Recombination occurs at loxP sequences.
>Addgene plasmid #106250 | pLibacceptorV2 | addgene full sequence | sequence record 215131 | Addgene NGS Result
CGCTGGTTAGCACCGCAGGTGTAGAGAAGGCACTTAGCCTGGGGGTAACTAAACTGGTCGAGCGATGGAT
TTCCGTCTCTGGTGTAGCTGATGATCCGAATAACTACCTGTTTTGCCGGGTCAGAAAAAATGGTGTTGCC
GCGCCATCTGCCACCAGCCAGCTATCAACTCGCGCCCTGGAAGGGATTTTTGAAGCAACTCATCGATTGA
TTTACGGCGCTAAGGATGACTCTGGTCAGAGATACCTGGCCTGGTCTGGACACAGTGCCCGTGTCGGAGC
CGCGCGAGATATGGCCCGCGCTGGAGTTTCAATACCGGAGATCATGCAAGCTGGTGGCTGGACCAATGTA
AATATTGTCATGAACTATATCCGTAACCTGGATAGTGAAACAGGGGCAATGGTGCGCCTGCTGGAAGATG
GCGATTAACTAGTGGGGAAGCTTATCGATGATAAGCTGTCAAACATGAGAATTACAACTTATATCGTATG
GGGCTGACTTCAGGTGCTACATTTGAAGAGATAAATTGCACTGAAATCTAGAAATATTTTATCTGATTCC
TCATCAGTGCCAACATAGTAAGCCAGTAGAATTCCGCGTATAACTTCGTATAGCATACATTATACGAACG
GTAGACGAACAATAAGGCCTCCCAAATCGGGGGGCCTTTTTTATTGATAACAAAACTCGGTACCAAATTC
CAGAAAAGAGACGCTGAAAAGCGTCTTTTTTCGTTTTGGTCCAGTGCCATGTTATCCCTGAAGTCGACCT
AGCTCGATCGATGGCTATCCCTGCAGGCATCGGGTGGGATTTAGCTACAGGTATGCGTAGGAGTCAAGTC
AGTTTCACCTGTTTTACGTAAAAACCCGCTTCGGCGGGTTTTTACTTTTGGTCCGGCAATTAAAAAAGCG
GCTAACCACGCCGCTTTTTTTACGTCTGCAAAAAAGAGTATTGACTTCGCATCTTTTTGTACCCATAATT
ATTTCATTACTAGAAAGATCTTTTAAGAAGGAGATATATACTAGATGATTGAACAAGATGGATTGCACGC
AGGTTCTCCGGCCGCTTGGGTGGAGAGGCTATTCGGCTATGACTGGGCACAACAGACAATCGGCTGCTCT
GATGCCGCCGTGTTCCGGCTGTCAGCGCAGGGGCGCCCGGTTCTTTTTGTCAAGACCGACCTGTCCGGTG
CCCTGAATGAACTGCAAGACGAGGCAGCGCGGCTATCGTGGCTGGCCACGACGGGCGTTCCTTGCGCAGC
TGTGCTCGACGTTGTCACTGAAGCGGGAAGGGACTGGCTGCTATTGGGCGAAGTGCCGGGGCAGGATCTC
CTGTCATCTCACCTTGCTCCTGCCGAGAAAGTATCCATCATGGCTGATGCAATGCGGCGGCTGCATACGC
TTGATCCGGCTACCTGCCCATTCGACCACCAAGCGAAACATCGCATCGAGCGAGCACGTACTCGGATGGA
AGCCGGTCTTGTCGATCAGGATGATCTGGACGAAGAGCATCAGGGGCTCGCGCCAGCCGAACTGTTCGCC
AGGCTCAAGGCGAGCATGCCCGACGGCGAGGATCTCGTCGTGACCCATGGCGATGCCTGCTTGCCGAATA
TCATGGTGGAAAATGGCCGCTTTTCTGGATTCATCGACTGTGGCCGGCTGGGTGTGGCGGACCGCTATCA
GGACATAGCGTTGGCTACCCGTGATATTGCTGAAGAGCTTGGCGGCGAATGGGCTGACCGCTTCCTCGTG
CTTTACGGTATCGCCGCTCCCGATTCGCAGCGCATCGCCTTCTATCGCCTTCTTGACGAGTTCTTCTGAT
GATACTAGAGATCGAGAAGGACACGGTTAATACTAGGCCTGCTGGCTGGTAATCGCCAGCAGGCCTTTTT
ATTTGGGGGAGAGGGAAGTCATGAAAAAACTAACCTTTGAAATTCGATCTCCACCACATCAGCTCTGAAG
CAACGTAAAAAAACCCGCCCCGGCGGGTTTTTTTATACCCGTAGTATCCCCACTTATCTACAATAGCTGT
TACCGTTCGTATATGGTTTCTTATACGAAGTTATATATGGACAGTTTTCCCTTTGATATGTAACGGTGAA
CAGTTGTTCTACTTTTGTTTGTTAGTCTTGATGCTTCACTGATAGATACAAGAGCCATAAGAACCTCAGA
TCCTTCCGTATTTAGCCAGTATGTTCTCTAGTGTGGTTCGTTGTTTTTGCGTGAGCCATGAGAACGAACC
ATTGAGATCATACTTACTTTGCATGTCACTCAAAAATTTTGCCTCAAAACTGGTGAGCTGAATTTTTGCA
GTTAAAGCATCGTGTAGTGTTTTTCTTAGTCCGTTATGTAGGTAGGAATCTGATGTAATGGTTGTTGGTA
TTTTGTCACCATTCATTTTTATCTGGTTGTTCTCAAGTTCGGTTACGAGATCCATTTGTCTATCTAGTTC
AACTTGGAAAATCAACGTATCAGTCGGGCGGCCTCGCTTATCAACCACCAATTTCATATTGCTGTAAGTG
TTTAAATCTTTACTTATTGGTTTCAAAACCCATTGGTTAAGCCTTTTAAACTCATGGTAGTTATTTTCAA
GCATTAACATGAACTTAAATTCATCAAGGCTAATCTCTATATTTGCCTTGTGAGTTTTCTTTTGTGTTAG
TTCTTTTAATAACCACTCATAAATCCTCATAGAGTATTTGTTTTCAAAAGACTTAACATGTTCCAGATTA
TATTTTATGAATTTTTTTAACTGGAAAAGATAAGGCAATATCTCTTCACTAAAAACTAATTCTAATTTTT
CGCTTGAGAACTTGGCATAGTTTGTCCACTGGAAAATCTCAAAGCCTTTAACCAAAGGATTCCTGATTTC
CACAGTTCTCGTCATCAGCTCTCTGGTTGCTTTAGCTAATACACCATAAGCATTTTCCCTACTGATGTTC
ATCATCTGAACGTATTGGTTATAAGTGAACGATACCGTCCGTTCTTTCCTTGTAGGGTTTTCAATCGTGG
GGTTGAGTAGTGCCACACAGCATAAAATTAGCTTGGTTTCATGCTCCGTTAAGTCATAGCGACTAATCGC
TAGTTCATTTGCTTTGAAAACAACTAATTCAGACATACATCTCAATTGGTCTAGGTGATTTTAATCACTA
TACCAATTGAGATGGGCTAGTCAATGATAATTACTAGTCCTTTTCCTTTGAGTTGTGGGTATCTGTAAAT
TCTGCTAGACCTTTGCTGGAAAACTTGTAAATTCTGCTAGACCCTCTGTAAATTCCGCTAGACCTTTGTG
TGTTTTTTTTGTTTATATTCAAGTGGTTATAATTTATAGAATAAAGAAAGAATAAAAAAAGATAAAAAGA
ATAGATCCCAGCCCTGTGTATAACTCACTACTTTAGTCAGTTCCGCAGTATTACAAAAGGATGTCGCAAA
CGCTGTTTGCTCCTCTACAAAACAGACCTTAAAACCCTAAAGGCTTAAGTAGCACCCTCGCAAGCTCGGT
TGCGGCCGCAATCGGGCAAATCGCTGAATATTCCTTTTGTCTCCGACCATCAGGCACCTGAGTCGCTGTC
TTTTTCGTGACATTCAGTTCGCTGCGCTCACGGCTCTGGCAGTGAATGGGGGTAAATGGCACTACAGGCG
CCTTTTATGGATTCATGCAAGGAAACTACCCATAATACAAGAAAAGCCCGTCACGGGCTTCTCAGGGCGT
TTTATGGCGGGTCTGCTATGTGGTGCTATCTGACTTTTTGCTGTTCAGCAGTTCCTGCCCTCTGATTTTC
CAGTCTGACCACTTCGGATTATCCCGTGACAGGTCATTCAGACTGGCTAATGCACCCAGTAAGGCAGCGG
TATCATCAACTTTTTTTAAGGCAGTTATTGGTGCCCTTAAACGCCTGGTTGCTACGCCTGAATAAGTGAT
AATAAGCGGATGAATGGCAGAAATTCGAATAGTTACGGCTTATGACATCTTTGTGGACACATCATTCACT
TTTTATTCACATCCGGCCCTGAACTCGCTAGGACTTGCCCCGGTGCATTTTTTAAATACCCGCGAAAAAT
AGAGCTGATCGTCAAATCCAACATTGCGCCCAACGGTCGCTATCGGCATTCGCGTAGTGCTAAGCAGAAG
TTTCGCCTGGCTGATACGCTGATCTTCGCGCCAGCTCAATACGCTAATGCCTAACTGCTGGCGGAACAGA
TGTGATAACCGGGAGGGCGACAGGCAGACATGCTGGGCGACGCTGGCGATATCAAAATGGCTGTCCGCCA
GATGGTCGCTGATATACTGGCAGGCATCGCGCACACGGCTATCCATCGGCGGGTGCAACGACTCATTAAT
TACCGCCATACGTCTGAGCAACAACTGCTCCAGCAGATTGATCGCCAGTAGCTCAGAATAGCGACCTTCC
CCTTGCCCGGCGCTGATGATCTGCCCGAACAGTTCGCTGAAATGCGGCTGGCGCGCCTCGTCCGGGCGGA
AAAATCCTGTCTGGGCAAAGATTGTCGGCCAGGTCAGCCACTCCTGCCAGTAGGCGCGAGGCCGGAAATA
AACCCACTGGTGATACCACTCGCTGGCGTCCGGATGCCGTCCATAGTGATGAATCTCGCCCGGCGGAAAC
AATAATATATCGCCAGGCCGACAGACAAACTGCTCGCCATTATTATTAATGACGCCCTCTCCGCGGATGG
TCAGGTTAAGAATATATCCCTTCATGCCCAACGGACGATCGATAAAAAAATCCAGATATCCATTCGCTTC
GATCGGCGTCAGCCCGGCGACCAGATGGGCATTAAATGAATATCCCGGCAATAGCGGATCATTTTGCGTT
TCAGCCATGATTTCTCTACCCCCCGATGTTCAGAGAAGAAACAAATTGTCCATATCGACCAGGACGACAG
AGCTTCCGTCTCCGCAAGACTTTGCGCTTGATGAAAGCACGTATCAACCCCGCTTGTGAAAAGCGCTTTG
TAACAAAAGCGTACAGTTCAGGCGATAAAATTAAGTAACAGAAGTGTCTATAACTATGGCTGGAATGTCC
ACATTGAATATTTGCACAGCGTCACACTTTGCAAAGCATTAGCATTTTTGTCCATAAGATTAGCGGATCC
TGCCTGACGGTTTTTGCCGCGACTCTCTATAATTTCTCCATACCTGTTTTTCTGGATGGAGTAAGACCAT
GGCCAATTTACTGACCGTACACCAAAATTTGCCTGCATTACCGGTCGATGCAACGAGTGATGAGGTTCGC
AAGAACCTGATGGACATGTTCAGGGATCGCCAGGCGTTTTCTGAGCATACCTGGAAAATGCTTCTGTCCG
TTTGCCGGTCGTGGGCGGCATGGTGCAAGTTGAATAACCGGAAATGGTTTCCCGCAGAACCTGAAGATGT
TCGCGATTATCTTCTATATCTTCAGGCGCGCGGTCTGGCAGTAAAAACTATCCAGCAACATTTGGGCCAG
CTAAACATGCTTCATCGTCGGTCCGGGCTGCCACGACCAAGTGACAGCAATGCTGTTTCACTGGTTATGC
GGCGGATCCGAAAAGAAAACGTTGATGCCGGTGAACGTGCAAAACAGGCTCTAGCGTTCGAACGCACTGA
TTTCGACCAGGTTCGTTCACTCATGGAAAATAGCGATCGCTGCCAGGATATACGTAATCTGGCATTTCTG
GGGATTGCTTATAACACCCTGTTACGTATAGCCGAAATTGCCAGGATCAGGGTTAAAGATATCTCACGTA
CTGACGGTGGGAGAATGTTAATCCATATTGGCAGAACGAAAA
