LOCUS       Exported 5782 bp ds-DNA circular SYN 12-MAY-2021
DEFINITION  Recombination-mediated cassette exchange with target genomic loci.
ACCESSION   .
VERSION     .
KEYWORDS    pLibacceptorV2
SOURCE      synthetic DNA construct
  ORGANISM  synthetic DNA construct
REFERENCE   1 (bases 1 to 5782)
  AUTHORS   Urtecho G, Tripp AD, Insigne K, Kim H, Kosuri S
  TITLE     Systematic Dissection of Sequence Elements Controlling sigma70
            Promoters Using a Genomically-Encoded Multiplexed Reporter Assay in
            E. coli.
  JOURNAL   Biochemistry. 2018 Feb 1. doi: 10.1021/acs.biochem.7b01069.
  PUBMED    29388765
REFERENCE   2 (bases 1 to 5782)
  AUTHORS   .
  TITLE     Direct Submission
  JOURNAL   Exported May 12, 2021 from SnapGene Server 1.1.58
            http://www.snapgene.com
FEATURES             Location/Qualifiers
     source          1..5782
                     /organism="synthetic DNA construct"
                     /mol_type="other DNA"
     protein_bind    600..633
                     /label=lox66
                     /bound_moiety="Cre recombinase"
                     /note="Right element (RE) mutant of loxP (Araki et al.,
                     2010). Cre-mediated recombination occurs in the 8-bp core
                     sequence (GCATACAT)."
     CDS             1025..1819
                     /codon_start=1
                     /gene="aph(3')-II (or nptII)"
                     /product="aminoglycoside phosphotransferase from Tn5"
                     /label=NeoR/KanR
                     /note="confers resistance to neomycin, kanamycin, and G418
                     (Geneticin(R))"
                     /translation="MIEQDGLHAGSPAAWVERLFGYDWAQQTIGCSDAAVFRLSAQGRP
                     VLFVKTDLSGALNELQDEAARLSWLATTGVPCAAVLDVVTEAGRDWLLLGEVPGQDLLS
                     SHLAPAEKVSIMADAMRRLHTLDPATCPFDHQAKHRIERARTRMEAGLVDQDDLDEEHQ
                     GLAPAELFARLKASMPDGEDLVVTHGDACLPNIMVENGRFSGFIDCGRLGVADRYQDIA
                     LATRDIAEELGGEWADRFLVLYGIAAPDSQRIAFYRLLDEFF"
     primer_bind     complement(1079..1098)
                     /label=Neo-R
                     /note="Neomycin resistance gene, reverse primer"
     primer_bind     1689..1708
                     /label=Neo-F
                     /note="Neomycin resistance gene, forward primer"
     CDS             complement(2166..3116)
                     /codon_start=1
                     /gene="rep101 encoding an A56V mutation"
                     /product="temperature-sensitive version of the RepA protein
                     needed for replication with the pSC101 origin (Armstrong et
                     al., 1984)"
                     /label=Rep101(Ts)
                     /translation="MSELVVFKANELAISRYDLTEHETKLILCCVALLNPTIENPTRKE
                     RTVSFTYNQYVQMMNISRENAYGVLAKATRELMTRTVEIRNPLVKGFEIFQWTNYAKFS
                     SEKLELVFSEEILPYLFQLKKFIKYNLEHVKSFENKYSMRIYEWLLKELTQKKTHKANI
                     EISLDEFKFMLMLENNYHEFKRLNQWVLKPISKDLNTYSNMKLVVDKRGRPTDTLIFQV
                     ELDRQMDLVTELENNQIKMNGDKIPTTITSDSYLRNGLRKTLHDALTAKIQLTSFEAKF
                     LSDMQSKYDLNGSFSWLTQKQRTTLENILAKYGRI"
     rep_origin      3164..3386
                     /label=pSC101 ori
                     /note="low-copy replication origin that requires the Rep101
                     protein"
     CDS             5179..428
                     /codon_start=1
                     /product="site-specific recombinase"
                     /label=Cre
                     /note="Cre is a site-specific recombinase from
                     bacteriophage P1. Recombination occurs at loxP sequences."
                     /translation="MANLLTVHQNLPALPVDATSDEVRKNLMDMFRDRQAFSEHTWKML
                     LSVCRSWAAWCKLNNRKWFPAEPEDVRDYLLYLQARGLAVKTIQQHLGQLNMLHRRSGL
                     PRPSDSNAVSLVMRRIRKENVDAGERAKQALAFERTDFDQVRSLMENSDRCQDIRNLAF
                     LGIAYNTLLRIAEIARIRVKDISRTDGGRMLIHIGRTKTLVSTAGVEKALSLGVTKLVE
                     RWISVSGVADDPNNYLFCRVRKNGVAAPSATSQLSTRALEGIFEATHRLIYGAKDDSGQ
                     RYLAWSGHSARVGAARDMARAGVSIPEIMQAGGWTNVNIVMNYIRNLDSETGAMVRLLE
                     DGD"
ORIGIN
        1 cgctggttag caccgcaggt gtagagaagg cacttagcct gggggtaact aaactggtcg
       61 agcgatggat ttccgtctct ggtgtagctg atgatccgaa taactacctg ttttgccggg
      121 tcagaaaaaa tggtgttgcc gcgccatctg ccaccagcca gctatcaact cgcgccctgg
      181 aagggatttt tgaagcaact catcgattga tttacggcgc taaggatgac tctggtcaga
      241 gatacctggc ctggtctgga cacagtgccc gtgtcggagc cgcgcgagat atggcccgcg
      301 ctggagtttc aataccggag atcatgcaag ctggtggctg gaccaatgta aatattgtca
      361 tgaactatat ccgtaacctg gatagtgaaa caggggcaat ggtgcgcctg ctggaagatg
      421 gcgattaact agtggggaag cttatcgatg ataagctgtc aaacatgaga attacaactt
      481 atatcgtatg gggctgactt caggtgctac atttgaagag ataaattgca ctgaaatcta
      541 gaaatatttt atctgattcc tcatcagtgc caacatagta agccagtaga attccgcgta
      601 taacttcgta tagcatacat tatacgaacg gtagacgaac aataaggcct cccaaatcgg
      661 ggggcctttt ttattgataa caaaactcgg taccaaattc cagaaaagag acgctgaaaa
      721 gcgtcttttt tcgttttggt ccagtgccat gttatccctg aagtcgacct agctcgatcg
      781 atggctatcc ctgcaggcat cgggtgggat ttagctacag gtatgcgtag gagtcaagtc
      841 agtttcacct gttttacgta aaaacccgct tcggcgggtt tttacttttg gtccggcaat
      901 taaaaaagcg gctaaccacg ccgctttttt tacgtctgca aaaaagagta ttgacttcgc
      961 atctttttgt acccataatt atttcattac tagaaagatc ttttaagaag gagatatata
     1021 ctagatgatt gaacaagatg gattgcacgc aggttctccg gccgcttggg tggagaggct
     1081 attcggctat gactgggcac aacagacaat cggctgctct gatgccgccg tgttccggct
     1141 gtcagcgcag gggcgcccgg ttctttttgt caagaccgac ctgtccggtg ccctgaatga
     1201 actgcaagac gaggcagcgc ggctatcgtg gctggccacg acgggcgttc cttgcgcagc
     1261 tgtgctcgac gttgtcactg aagcgggaag ggactggctg ctattgggcg aagtgccggg
     1321 gcaggatctc ctgtcatctc accttgctcc tgccgagaaa gtatccatca tggctgatgc
     1381 aatgcggcgg ctgcatacgc ttgatccggc tacctgccca ttcgaccacc aagcgaaaca
     1441 tcgcatcgag cgagcacgta ctcggatgga agccggtctt gtcgatcagg atgatctgga
     1501 cgaagagcat caggggctcg cgccagccga actgttcgcc aggctcaagg cgagcatgcc
     1561 cgacggcgag gatctcgtcg tgacccatgg cgatgcctgc ttgccgaata tcatggtgga
     1621 aaatggccgc ttttctggat tcatcgactg tggccggctg ggtgtggcgg accgctatca
     1681 ggacatagcg ttggctaccc gtgatattgc tgaagagctt ggcggcgaat gggctgaccg
     1741 cttcctcgtg ctttacggta tcgccgctcc cgattcgcag cgcatcgcct tctatcgcct
     1801 tcttgacgag ttcttctgat gatactagag atcgagaagg acacggttaa tactaggcct
     1861 gctggctggt aatcgccagc aggccttttt atttggggga gagggaagtc atgaaaaaac
     1921 taacctttga aattcgatct ccaccacatc agctctgaag caacgtaaaa aaacccgccc
     1981 cggcgggttt ttttataccc gtagtatccc cacttatcta caatagctgt taccgttcgt
     2041 atatggtttc ttatacgaag ttatatatgg acagttttcc ctttgatatg taacggtgaa
     2101 cagttgttct acttttgttt gttagtcttg atgcttcact gatagataca agagccataa
     2161 gaacctcaga tccttccgta tttagccagt atgttctcta gtgtggttcg ttgtttttgc
     2221 gtgagccatg agaacgaacc attgagatca tacttacttt gcatgtcact caaaaatttt
     2281 gcctcaaaac tggtgagctg aatttttgca gttaaagcat cgtgtagtgt ttttcttagt
     2341 ccgttacgta ggtaggaatc tgatgtaatg gttgttggta ttttgtcacc attcattttt
     2401 atctggttgt tctcaagttc ggttacgaga tccatttgtc tatctagttc aacttggaaa
     2461 atcaacgtat cagtcgggcg gcctcgctta tcaaccacca atttcatatt gctgtaagtg
     2521 tttaaatctt tacttattgg tttcaaaacc cattggttaa gccttttaaa ctcatggtag
     2581 ttattttcaa gcattaacat gaacttaaat tcatcaaggc taatctctat atttgccttg
     2641 tgagttttct tttgtgttag ttcttttaat aaccactcat aaatcctcat agagtatttg
     2701 ttttcaaaag acttaacatg ttccagatta tattttatga atttttttaa ctggaaaaga
     2761 taaggcaata tctcttcact aaaaactaat tctaattttt cgcttgagaa cttggcatag
     2821 tttgtccact ggaaaatctc aaagccttta accaaaggat tcctgatttc cacagttctc
     2881 gtcatcagct ctctggttgc tttagctaat acaccataag cattttccct actgatgttc
     2941 atcatctgaa cgtattggtt ataagtgaac gataccgtcc gttctttcct tgtagggttt
     3001 tcaatcgtgg ggttgagtag tgccacacag cataaaatta gcttggtttc atgctccgtt
     3061 aagtcatagc gactaatcgc tagttcattt gctttgaaaa caactaattc agacatacat
     3121 ctcaattggt ctaggtgatt ttaatcacta taccaattga gatgggctag tcaatgataa
     3181 ttactagtcc ttttcctttg agttgtgggt atctgtaaat tctgctagac ctttgctgga
     3241 aaacttgtaa attctgctag accctctgta aattccgcta gacctttgtg tgtttttttt
     3301 gtttatattc aagtggttat aatttataga ataaagaaag aataaaaaaa gataaaaaga
     3361 atagatccca gccctgtgta taactcacta ctttagtcag ttccgcagta ttacaaaagg
     3421 atgtcgcaaa cgctgtttgc tcctctacaa aacagacctt aaaaccctaa aggcttaagt
     3481 agcaccctcg caagctcggt tgcggccgca atcgggcaaa tcgctgaata ttccttttgt
     3541 ctccgaccat caggcacctg agtcgctgtc tttttcgtga cattcagttc gctgcgctca
     3601 cggctctggc agtgaatggg ggtaaatggc actacaggcg ccttttatgg attcatgcaa
     3661 ggaaactacc cataatacaa gaaaagcccg tcacgggctt ctcagggcgt tttatggcgg
     3721 gtctgctatg tggtgctatc tgactttttg ctgttcagca gttcctgccc tctgattttc
     3781 cagtctgacc acttcggatt atcccgtgac aggtcattca gactggctaa tgcacccagt
     3841 aaggcagcgg tatcatcaac tttttttaag gcagttattg gtgcccttaa acgcctggtt
     3901 gctacgcctg aataagtgat aataagcgga tgaatggcag aaattcgaat agttacggct
     3961 tatgacatct ttgtggacac atcattcact ttttattcac atccggccct gaactcgcta
     4021 ggacttgccc cggtgcattt tttaaatacc cgcgaaaaat agagctgatc gtcaaatcca
     4081 acattgcgcc caacggtcgc tatcggcatt cgcgtagtgc taagcagaag tttcgcctgg
     4141 ctgatacgct gatcttcgcg ccagctcaat acgctaatgc ctaactgctg gcggaacaga
     4201 tgtgataacc gggagggcga caggcagaca tgctgggcga cgctggcgat atcaaaatgg
     4261 ctgtccgcca gatggtcgct gatatactgg caggcatcgc gcacacggct atccatcggc
     4321 gggtgcaacg actcattaat taccgccata cgtctgagca acaactgctc cagcagattg
     4381 atcgccagta gctcagaata gcgaccttcc ccttgcccgg cgctgatgat ctgcccgaac
     4441 agttcgctga aatgcggctg gcgcgcctcg tccgggcgga aaaatcctgt ctgggcaaag
     4501 attgtcggcc aggtcagcca ctcctgccag taggcgcgag gccggaaata aacccactgg
     4561 tgataccact cgctggcgtc cggatgccgt ccatagtgat gaatctcgcc cggcggaaac
     4621 aataatatat cgccaggccg acagacaaac tgctcgccat tattattaat gacgccctct
     4681 ccgcggatgg tcaggttaag aatatatccc ttcatgccca acggacgatc gataaaaaaa
     4741 tccagatatc cattcgcttc gatcggcgtc agcccggcga ccagatgggc attaaatgaa
     4801 tatcccggca atagcggatc attttgcgtt tcagccatga tttctctacc ccccgatgtt
     4861 cagagaagaa acaaattgtc catatcgacc aggacgacag agcttccgtc tccgcaagac
     4921 tttgcgcttg atgaaagcac gtatcaaccc cgcttgtgaa aagcgctttg taacaaaagc
     4981 gtacagttca ggcgataaaa ttaagtaaca gaagtgtcta taactatggc tggaatgtcc
     5041 acattgaata tttgcacagc gtcacacttt gcaaagcatt agcatttttg tccataagat
     5101 tagcggatcc tgcctgacgg tttttgccgc gactctctat aatttctcca tacctgtttt
     5161 tctggatgga gtaagaccat ggccaattta ctgaccgtac accaaaattt gcctgcatta
     5221 ccggtcgatg caacgagtga tgaggttcgc aagaacctga tggacatgtt cagggatcgc
     5281 caggcgtttt ctgagcatac ctggaaaatg cttctgtccg tttgccggtc gtgggcggca
     5341 tggtgcaagt tgaataaccg gaaatggttt cccgcagaac ctgaagatgt tcgcgattat
     5401 cttctatatc ttcaggcgcg cggtctggca gtaaaaacta tccagcaaca tttgggccag
     5461 ctaaacatgc ttcatcgtcg gtccgggctg ccacgaccaa gtgacagcaa tgctgtttca
     5521 ctggttatgc ggcggatccg aaaagaaaac gttgatgccg gtgaacgtgc aaaacaggct
     5581 ctagcgttcg aacgcactga tttcgaccag gttcgttcac tcatggaaaa tagcgatcgc
     5641 tgccaggata tacgtaatct ggcatttctg gggattgctt ataacaccct gttacgtata
     5701 gccgaaattg ccaggatcag ggttaaagat atctcacgta ctgacggtgg gagaatgtta
     5761 atccatattg gcagaacgaa aa
//
